Addgene plasmid #15526: L1-CD
Depositing lab: Vance Lemmon. Depositing organization: Case Western Reserve University. Publication: RanBPM is an L1-interacting protein that regulates L1-mediated mitogen-activated protein kinase activation. Cheng L, Lemmon S, Lemmon V. J Neurochem. 2005 Aug . 94(4):1102-10. 10.1111/j.1471-4159.2005.03254.x PubMed 16000162.
Backbone
  Vector backbone: pAS2
  Backbone size w/o insert (bp): 8400
  Vector type: Yeast Expression
Growth in bacteria
  Bacterial resistance: Ampicillin, 100 μg/mL
  Growth temperature: 37°C
  Growth strain: DH5alpha
  Copy number: Unknown
Gene/Insert
  Gene/Insert name: L1-cytoplasmic domain (alt name: L1-CAM)
  Species: H. sapiens (human)
  Insert size (bp): 350
  Mutation: Corresponds to the residues of the cytoplasmic domain (CD) of the L1, a subfamily of cell adhesion molecules (CAMs).
  Entrez Gene: L1CAM (a.k.a. CAML1, CD171, HSAS, HSAS1, HYCX, MASA, MIC5, N-CAM-L1, N-CAML1, NCAM-L1, S10, SPG1)
  Cloning method: Restriction Enzyme; 5′ cloning site NcoI (not destroyed); 3′ cloning site BamHI (not destroyed)
  Sequencing primers: 5′ N/A
Terms and licenses: Academic/Nonprofit Terms; Industry Terms: Not Available to Industry
How to cite: L1-CD was a gift from Vance Lemmon (Addgene plasmid # 15526)
