[The description below was written by a language model from this plasmid's Addgene catalogue record.]
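Description:
L1-CD is a yeast expression plasmid built on the pAS2 backbone (about 8.4 kb without insert) that carries the cytoplasmic domain of human L1CAM, the founding member of the L1 subfamily of neural cell adhesion molecules. The insert is roughly 350 bp and was placed between the NcoI and BamHI sites of the vector by restriction cloning, with both sites preserved. In bacteria the plasmid is selected with ampicillin; its copy number is listed as unknown.

The record does not include a feature table and does not state the promoter, fusion partner, yeast selection marker or yeast origin of replication, so these cannot be confirmed for this clone. As general background, pAS2 is a classic yeast two-hybrid "bait" vector in which inserts are typically expressed as fusions to the GAL4 DNA-binding domain, allowing an interacting prey protein fused to an activation domain to switch on reporter genes. That design fits the context of the associated study, which identified RanBPM as an L1-interacting protein that regulates L1-mediated MAP kinase activation. The construct is therefore most plausibly used as a bait for screening or testing proteins that bind the intracellular tail of L1, the region that links this transmembrane adhesion molecule to cytoskeletal and signalling partners. However, the reading frame and exact residue boundaries of the cytoplasmic domain fragment are not given in the record.
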