>Addgene plasmid #15526 | L1-CD | depositor partial sequence | sequence record 8306 | Author sequence
AAGCGCAGCAAGGGCGGCAAATACTCAGTGAAGGATAAGGAGGACACCCAGGTGGACTCTGAGGCCCGAC
CGATGAAAGATGAGACCTTCGGCGAGTACAGGTCCCTGGAGAGTGACAACGAGGAGAAGGCCTTTGGCAG
CAGCCAGCCATCGCTCAACGGGGACATCAAGCCCCTGGGCAGTGACGACAGCCTGGCCGATTATGGGGGC
AGCGTGGATGTTCAGTTCAACGAGGATGGTTCGTTCATTGGCCAGTACAGTGGCAAGAAGGAGAAGGAGG
CGGCAGGGGGCAATGACAGCTCAGGGGCCACTTCCCCCATCAACCCTGCCGTGGCCCTAGAATAG
