>Addgene plasmid #15526 | L1-CD | addgene partial sequence | sequence record 22184 | 15526 with Gal4-Nterm
TACGATGTTCCAGATTACGCTAGCTTGGGTGGTCATATGGCCATGGTCAAGCGCAGCAAGGGCGGCAAAT
ACTCAGTGAAGGATAAGGAGGACACCCAGGTGGACTCTGAGGCCCGACCGATGAAAGATGAGACCTTCGG
CAAGTACAGGTCCCTGGAGAGTGACAACGAGGAGAAGGCCTTTGGCAGCAGCCAGCCATCGCTCAACGGG
GACATCAAGCCCCTGGGCAGTGACGACAGCCTGGCCGATTATGGGGGCAGCGTGGATGTTCAGTTCAACG
AGGATGGTTCGTTCATTGGCCAGTACAGTGGCAAGAAGGAGAAGGAGGCGGCAGGGGGCAATGACAGCTC
AGGGGCCACTTCCCCCATCAACCCTGCCGTGGCCCTAGAATAGTGGATCCGTCGACCTGCAGCCAAGCTA
ATTCCGGGCGAATTTCTTATGATTTATGATTTTTATTATTAAATAAGTTATAAAAAAAATAAGTGTATAC
AAATTTTAAAGTGACTCTTAGGTTTTAAAACGAAAATTCTTATTCTTGAGTAACTCTTTCCTGTAGGTCA
GGTTGCTTTCTCAGGTATAGCATGAGGTCGCTCTTATTGACCACACCTCTACCGGCATGCAAGCTTGGCG
TAATCATGGTCATAGCTGTTTCCTGTGTGAAATTGTTATCCGCTCACAATTC
